>Addgene plasmid #54491 | mCherry-Lifeact-7 | addgene full sequence | sequence record 227430 | Addgene NGS Result
CATGCATTAGTTATTAATAGTAATCAATTACGGGGTCATTAGTTCATAGCCCATATATGGAGTTCCGCGT
TACATAACTTACGGTAAATGGCCCGCCTGGCTGACCGCCCAACGACCCCCGCCCATTGACGTCAATAATG
ACGTATGTTCCCATAGTAACGCCAATAGGGACTTTCCATTGACGTCAATGGGTGGAGTATTTACGGTAAA
CTGCCCACTTGGCAGTACATCAAGTGTATCATATGCCAAGTACGCCCCCTATTGACGTCAATGACGGTAA
ATGGCCCGCCTGGCATTATGCCCAGTACATGACCTTATGGGACTTTCCTACTTGGCAGTACATCTACGTA
TTAGTCATCGCTATTACCATGGTGATGCGGTTTTGGCAGTACATCAATGGGCGTGGATAGCGGTTTGACT
CACGGGGATTTCCAAGTCTCCACCCCATTGACGTCAATGGGAGTTTGTTTTGGCACCAAAATCAACGGGA
CTTTCCAAAATGTCGTAACAACTCCGCCCCATTGACGCAAATGGGCGGTAGGCGTGTACGGTGGGAGGTC
TATATAAGCAGAGCTGGTTTAGTGAACCGTCAGATCCGCTAGCGCCACCATGGGCGTGGCCGACTTGATC
AAGAAGTTCGAGTCCATCTCCAAGGAGGAGGGGGATCCACCGGTCGCCACCATGGTGAGCAAGGGCGAGG
AGGATAACATGGCCATCATCAAGGAGTTCATGCGCTTCAAGGTGCACATGGAGGGCTCCGTGAACGGCCA
CGAGTTCGAGATCGAGGGCGAGGGCGAGGGCCGCCCCTACGAGGGCACCCAGACCGCCAAGCTGAAGGTG
ACCAAGGGTGGCCCCCTGCCCTTCGCCTGGGACATCCTGTCCCCTCAGTTCATGTACGGCTCCAAGGCCT
ACGTGAAGCACCCCGCCGACATCCCCGACTACTTGAAGCTGTCCTTCCCCGAGGGCTTCAAGTGGGAGCG
CGTGATGAACTTCGAGGACGGCGGCGTGGTGACCGTGACCCAGGACTCCTCCCTGCAGGACGGCGAGTTC
ATCTACAAGGTGAAGCTGCGCGGCACCAACTTCCCCTCCGACGGCCCCGTAATGCAGAAGAAGACCATGG
GCTGGGAGGCCTCCTCCGAGCGGATGTACCCCGAGGACGGCGCCCTGAAGGGCGAGATCAAGCAGAGGCT
GAAGCTGAAGGACGGCGGCCACTACGACGCTGAGGTCAAGACCACCTACAAGGCCAAGAAGCCCGTGCAG
CTGCCCGGCGCCTACAACGTCAACATCAAGTTGGACATCACCTCCCACAACGAGGACTACACCATCGTGG
AACAGTACGAACGCGCCGAGGGCCGCCACTCCACCGGCGGCATGGACGAGCTGTACAAGTAAAGCGGCCG
CGACTCTAGATCATAATCAGCCATACCACATTTGTAGAGGTTTTACTTGCTTTAAAAAACCTCCCACACC
TCCCCCTGAACCTGAAACATAAAATGAATGCAATTGTTGTTGTTAACTTGTTTATTGCAGCTTATAATGG
TTACAAATAAAGCAATAGCATCACAAATTTCACAAATAAAGCATTTTTTTCACTGCATTCTAGTTGTGGT
TTGTCCAAACTCATCAATGTATCTTAAGGCGTAAATTGTAAGCGTTAATATTTTGTTAAAATTCGCGTTA
AATTTTTGTTAAATCAGCTCATTTTTTAACCAATAGGCCGAAATCGGCAAAATCCCTTATAAATCAAAAG
AATAGACCGAGATAGGGT
[37 nt withheld, positions 1769-1805]
AAAGAACGTGGACTCCAACGTCAAAGG
[49 nt withheld, positions 1833-1881]
T
[91 nt withheld, positions 1883-1973]
G
[124 nt withheld, positions 1975-2098]
CAGGTGGCACTTTTCGGGGAAATGTGCGCGGAACCCCTATTTGTTTATTTTTCTAAATACATTCAAATAT
GTATCCGCTCATGAGACAATAACCCTGATAAATGCTTCAATAATATTGAAAAAGGAAGAGTCCTGAGGCG
GAAAGAACCAGCTGTGGAATGTGTGTCAGTTAGGGTGTGGAAAGTCCCCAGGCTCCCCAGCAGGCAGAAG
TATGCAAAGCATGCATCTCAATTAGTCAGCAACCAGGTGTGGAAAGTCCCCAGGCTCCCCAGCAGGCAGA
AGTATGCAAAGCATGCATCTCAATTAGTCAGCAACCATAGTCCCGCCCCTAACTCCGCCCATCCCGCCCC
TAACTCCGCCCAGTTCCGCCCATTCTCCGCCCCATGGCTGACTAATTTTTTTTATTTATGCAGAGGCCGA
GGCCGCCTCGGCCTCTGAGCTATTCCAGAAGTAGTGAGGAGGCTTTTTTGGAGGCCTAGGCTTTTGCAAA
GATCGATCAAGAGACAGGATGAGGATCGTTTCGCATGATTGAACAAGATGGATTGCACGCAGGTTCTCCG
GCCGCTTGGGTGGAGAGGCTATTCGGCTATGACTGGGCACAACAGACAATCGGCTGCTCTGATGCCGCCG
TGTTCCGGCTGTCAGCGCAGGGGCGCCCGGTTCTTTTTGTCAAGACCGACCTGTCCGGTGCCCTGAATGA
ACTGCAAGACGAGGCAGCGCGGCTATCGTGGCTGGCCACGACGGGCGTTCCTTGCGCAGCTGTGCTCGAC
GTTGTCACTGAAGCGGGAAGGGACTGGCTGCTATTGGGCGAAGTGCCGGGGCAGGATCTCCTGTCATCTC
ACCTTGCTCCTGCCGAGAAAGTATCCATCATGGCTGATGCAATGCGGCGGCTGCATACGCTTGATCCGGC
TACCTGCCCATTCGACCACCAAGCGAAACATCGCATCGAGCGAGCACGTACTCGGATGGAAGCCGGTCTT
GTCGATCAGGATGATCTGGACGAAGAGCATCAGGGGCTCGCGCCAGCCGAACTGTTCGCCAGGCTCAAGG
CGAGCATGCCCGACGGCGAGGATCTCGTCGTGACCCATGGCGATGCCTGCTTGCCGAATATCATGGTGGA
AAATGGCCGCTTTTCTGGATTCATCGACTGTGGCCGGCTGGGTGTGGCGGACCGCTATCAGGACATAGCG
TTGGCTACCCGTGATATTGCTGAAGAGCTTGGCGGCGAATGGGCTGACCGCTTCCTCGTGCTTTACGGTA
TCGCCGCTCCCGATTCGCAGCGCATCGCCTTCTATCGCCTTCTTGACGAGTTCTTCTGAGCGGGACTCTG
GGGTTCGAAATGACCGACCAAGCGACGCCCAACCTGCCATCACGAGATTTCGATTCCACCGCCGCCTTCT
ATGAAAGGTTGGGCTTCGGAATCGTTTTCCGGGACGCCGGCTGGATGATCCTCCAGCGCGGGGATCTCAT
GCTGGAGTTCTTCGCCCACCCTAGGGGGAGGCTAACTGAAACACGGAAGGAGACAATACCGGAAGGAACC
CGCGCTATGACGGCAATAAAAAGACAGAATAAAACGCACGGTGTTGGGTCGTTTGTTCATAAACGCGGGG
TTCGGTCCCAGGGCTGGCACTCTGTCGATACCCCACCGAGACCCCATTGGGGCCAATACGCCCGCGTTTC
TTCCTTTTCCCCACCCCACCCCCCAAGTTCGGGTGAAGGCCCAGGGCTCGCAGCCAACGTCGGGGCGGCA
GGCCCTGCCATAGCCTCAGGTTACTCATATATACTTTAGATTGATTTAAAACTTCATTTTTAATTTAAAA
GGATCTAGGTGAAGATCCTTTTTGATAATCTCATGACCAAAATCCCTTAACGTGAGTTTTCGTTCCACTG
AGCGTCAGACCCCGTAGAAAAGATCAAAGGATCTTCTTGAGATCCTTTTTTTCTGCGCGTAATCTGCTGC
TTGCAAACAAAAAAACCACCGCTACCAGCGGTGGTTTGTTTGCCGGATCAAGAGCTACCAACTCTTTTTC
CGAAGGTAACTGGCTTCAGCAGAGCGCAGATACCAAATACTGTTCTTCTAGTGTAGCCGTAGTTAGGCCA
CCACTTCAAGAACTCTGTAGCACCGCCTACATACCTCGCTCTGCTAATCCTGTTACCAGTGGCTGCTGCC
AGTGGCGATAAGTCGTGTCTTACCGGGTTGGACTCAAGACGATAGTTACCGGATAAGGCGCAGCGGTCGG
GCTGAACGGGGGGTTCGTGCACACAGCCCAGCTTGGAGCGAACGACCTACACCGAACTGAGATACCTACA
GCGTGAGCTATGAGAAAGCGCCACGCTTCCCGAAGGGAGAAAGGCGGACAGGTATCCGGTAAGCGGCAGG
GTCGGAACAGGAGAGCGCACGAGGGAGCTTCCAGGGGGAAACGCCTGGTATCTTTATAGTCCTGTCGGGT
TTCGCCACCTCTGACTTGAGCGTCGATTTTTGTGATGCTCGTCAGGGGGGCGGAGCCTATGGAAAAACGC
CAGCAACGCGGCCTTTTTACGGTTCCTGGCCTTTTGCTGGCCTTTTGCTCACATGTTCTTTCCTGCGTTA
TCCCCTGATTCTGTGGATAACCGTATTACCGC
Features (pLannotate 1.2.2; 14 found; start..end, strand, type, name):
     68..371     +  enhancer       CMV enhancer: human cytomegalovirus immediate early enhancer
    372..575     +  promoter       CMV promoter: human cytomegalovirus (CMV) immediate early promoter
    610..681     +  CDS            ABP140 (fragment): AB140_YEAST - Also known as TRM140. Experimental evidence at protein level: Swiss-Prot protein existence level 1. S-adenosyl-L-methionine-dependent methyltransferase that mediates N(3)-methylcytidine modification of residue 32 of the tRNA anticodon loop of tRNA(Thr) and tRNA(Ser). Binds F-actin and shows weak F-actin cross-linking activity. From Saccharomyces cerevisiae (strain ATCC 204508 / S288c) (Baker's yeast).
    682..1389    +  CDS            mCherry: mCherry is a basic (constitutively fluorescent) red fluorescent protein published in 2004, derived from Discosoma sp.. It is reported to be a very rapidly-maturing monomer with low acid sensitivity.
   1409..1492    +  CDS            large T antigen (fragment): large T antigen from SV40 (simian virus 40)
   1515..1636    +  polyA_signal   SV40 poly(A) signal: SV40 polyadenylation signal
   1670..2098    -  rep_origin     f1 ori (sequence partly withheld): f1 bacteriophage origin of replication; arrow indicates direction of (+) strand synthesis
   2125..2229    +  promoter       AmpR promoter: bla
   2231..2588    +  promoter       SV40 promoter: SV40 enhancer and early promoter
   2623..3417    +  CDS            NeoR/KanR: aminoglycoside phosphotransferase from Tn5; aph(3')-II (or nptII); confers resistance to neomycin, kanamycin, and G418 (Geneticin®)
   3438..3590    +  CDS            ble (fragment): BLE_KLEPN - Experimental evidence at protein level: Swiss-Prot protein existence level 1. Binding protein with a strong affinity to the bleomycin family of antibiotics. Binds to CL990; an antimitotic-antibiotic compound. From Klebsiella pneumoniae.
   3649..3696    +  polyA_signal   HSV TK poly(A) signal: herpes simplex virus thymidine kinase polyadenylation signal (Cole and Stacy, 1985)
   3787..3803    -  polyA_signal   bGH poly(A) signal (fragment): bovine growth hormone polyadenylation signal
   4025..4613    +  rep_origin     ori: high-copy-number ColE1/pMB1/pBR322/pUC origin of replication
