[The description below was written by a language model from this plasmid's Addgene catalogue record and pLannotate feature annotations shown in this document.]
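Description:
mCherry-Lifeact-7 is a mammalian expression plasmid of about 4.7–4.8 kb that produces a red fluorescent F-actin marker. Its layout resembles the common N1-type fluorescent protein vectors. It replicates in E. coli from a high-copy ColE1/pUC origin and also carries an f1 phage origin. A single Tn5 aminoglycoside phosphotransferase (NeoR/KanR) gene is driven by tandem bacterial (bla) and SV40 early promoters and terminated by the HSV TK polyadenylation signal. This one gene gives kanamycin resistance in bacteria and G418 resistance for selecting stably transfected mammalian cells. The short annotated ble, bGH poly(A) and SV40 large T antigen fragments appear to be backbone remnants rather than functional elements.

The expression cassette uses the human cytomegalovirus immediate early enhancer and promoter, followed by a short fragment of yeast ABP140, then the mCherry coding sequence and the SV40 polyadenylation signal. The ABP140 fragment corresponds to Lifeact, a small peptide from the N-terminus of this actin-binding protein that binds filamentous actin. In the sequenced record the peptide lies upstream of mCherry, so the fluorescent protein is at the C-terminal end of the fusion, which matches the catalogue's C-terminal tag entry. The "7" in the name probably denotes the length of the linker between the two parts, but the record does not say so.

Although the catalogue lists it as an empty backbone, the plasmid encodes a complete, ready-to-use fusion. The "Action" localization entry evidently means actin. It is typically used to visualise actin filaments and cytoskeletal dynamics by fluorescence microscopy in transfected mammalian cells, with recorded excitation at 587 nm and emission at 610 nm.
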