Addgene plasmid #54491: mCherry-Lifeact-7
Purpose: (Empty Backbone) Localization: Action, Excitation: 587, Emission: 610
Depositing lab: Michael Davidson. Depositing organization: Florida State University, Tallahassee.
Backbone
  Vector backbone: mCherry-Lifeact
  Backbone size w/o insert (bp): 4800
  Vector type: Mammalian Expression
  Selectable markers: Neomycin (select with G418)
  Backbone size (bp): 4800
  Tag / fusion protein: mCherry-Lifeact (C terminal on backbone)
Growth in bacteria
  Bacterial resistance: Kanamycin, 50 μg/mL
  Growth temperature: 37°C
  Growth strain: DH5alpha
  Copy number: High Copy
Gene/Insert
  Gene/Insert name: mCherry-Lifeact
  Tag / fusion protein: mCherry-Lifeact (C terminal on backbone)
Terms and licenses: Academic/Nonprofit Terms; Industry Terms: Not Available to Industry
Depositor comments: . Excitation = 587; Emission = 610
How to cite: mCherry-Lifeact-7 was a gift from Michael Davidson (Addgene plasmid # 54491 ; http://n2t.net/addgene:54491 ; RRID:Addgene_54491)
