>Addgene plasmid #54491 | mCherry-Lifeact-7 | depositor partial sequence | sequence record 84888 | insert sequence
AAAATCAACGGGACTTTCCAAAATGTCGTAACAACTCCGCCCCCATTGACGCAAATGGGCGGTAGGCGTG
TACGGTGGGAGGTCTATATAAGCAGAGCTGGTTTAGTGAACCGTCAGATCCGCTAGCGCCACCATGGGCG
TGGCCGACTTGATCAAGAAGTTCGAGTCCATCTCCAAGGAGGAGGGGGATCCACCGGTCGCCACCATGGT
GAGCAAGGGCGAGGAGGATAACATGGCCATCATCAAGGAGTTCATGCGCTTCAAGGTGCACATGGAGGGC
TCCGTGAACGGCCACGAGTTCGAGATCGAGGGCGAGGGCGAGGGCCGCCCCTACGAGGGCACCCAGACCG
CCAAGCTGAAGGTGACCAAGGGTGGCCCCCTGCCCTTCGCCTGGGACATCCTGTCCCCTCAGTTCATGTA
CGGCTCCAAGGCCTACGTGAAGCACCCCGCCGACATCCCCGACTACTTGAAGCTGTCCTTCCCCGAGGGC
TTCAAGTGGGAGCGCGTGATGAACTTCGAGGACGGCGGCGTGGTGACCGTGACCCAGGACTCCTCCCTGC
AGGACGGCGAGTTCATCTACAAGGTGAAGCTGCGCGGCACCAACTTCCCCTCCGACGGCCCCGTAATGCA
GAAGAAGACCATGGGCTGGGAGGCCTCCTCCGAGCGGATGTACCCCGAGGACGGCGCCCTGAAGGGCGAG
ATCAAGCAGAGGCTGAAGCTGAAGGACGGCGGCCACTACGACGCTGAGGTCAAGACCACCTACAAGGCCA
AGAAGCCCGTGCAGCTGCCCGGCGCCTACAACGTCAACATCAAGTTGGACATCACCTCCCACAACGAGGA
CTACACCATCGTGGAACAGTACGAACGCGCCGAGGGCCGCCACTCCACCGGCGGCATGGACGAGCTGTAC
AAGTAAAGCGGCCGCGACTCTAGATCATAATCAGCCATACCACATTTGTAGAGGTTTTACTTGCTTTAAA
AAAACCTCCCACACCTCCCCCCTGAACCTGAAACATAAAATGAATGCAATTGTTGTTGTTAACTTGTTTA
TTGCAGCTTATAATG
