>Addgene plasmid #54491 | mCherry-Lifeact-7 | addgene partial sequence | sequence record 90718 | CMV-F 5'-CGCAAATGGGCGGTAGGCGTG-3'
AGTGAACCGTCAGATCCGCTAGCGCCACCATGGGCGTGGCCGACTTGATCAAGAAGTTCGAGTCCATCTC
CAAGGAGGAGGGGGATCCACCGGTCGCCACCATGGTGAGCAAGGGCGAGGAGGATAACATGGCCATCATC
AAGGAGTTCATGCGCTTCAAGGTGCACATGGAGGGCTCCGTGAACGGCCACGAGTTCGAGATCGAGGGCG
AGGGCGAGGGCCGCCCCTACGAGGGCACCCAGACCGCCAAGCTGAAGGTGACCAAGGGTGGCCCCCTGCC
CTTCGCCTGGGACATCCTGTCCCCTCAGTTCATGTACGGCTCCAAGGCCTACGTGAAGCACCCCGCCGAC
ATCCCCGACTACTTGAAGCTGTCCTTCCCCGAGGGCTTCAAGTGGGAGCGCGTGATGAACTTCGAGGACG
GCGGCGTGGTGACCGTGACCCAGGACTCCTCCCTGCAGGACGGCGAGTTCATCTACAAGGTGAAGCTGCG
CGGCACCAACTTCCCCTCCGACGGCCCCGTAATGCAGAAGAAGACCATGGGCTGGGAGGCCTCCTCCGAG
CGGATGTACCCCGAGGACGGCGCCCTGAAGGGCGAGATCAAGCAGAGGCTGAAGCTGAAGGACGGCGGCC
ACTACGACGCTGAGGTCAAGACCACCTACAAGGCCAAGAAGCCCGTGCAGCTGCCCGGCGCCTACAACGT
CAACATCAAGTTGGACATCACCTCCCACAACGAGGACTACACCATCGTGGA
